Addgene plasmid #89823: pGL3-Basic-Fascin-Promoter (-402-0)
Purpose: Promoter luciferase assay
Depositing lab: Shengyu Yang. Depositing organization: H. Lee Moffitt Cancer Center and Research Institute. Publication: GATA3 transcription factor abrogates Smad4 transcription factor-mediated fascin overexpression, invadopodium formation, and breast cancer cell invasion. Sun J, He H, Pillai S, Xiong Y, Challa S, Xu L, Chellappan S, Yang S. J Biol Chem. 2013 Dec 27;288(52):36971-82. doi: 10.1074/jbc.M113.506535. Epub 2013 Nov 14. PubMed 24235142.
Backbone
  Vector backbone: pGL3-Basic
  Backbone manufacturer: Promega
  Backbone size w/o insert (bp): 4818
  Total vector size (bp): 4818
  Vector type: Luciferase
Growth in bacteria
  Bacterial resistance: Ampicillin, 100 μg/mL
  Growth temperature: 37°C
  Growth strain: NEB Stable
  Copy number: High Copy
Gene/Insert
  Gene/Insert name: Fascin1
  Species: H. sapiens (human)
  Insert size (bp): 546
  GenBank ID: NM_003088.3
  Entrez Gene: FSCN1 (a.k.a. FAN1, HSN, SNL, p55)
  Promoter: SV40
  Cloning method: Restriction Enzyme; 5′ cloning site XhoI (not destroyed); 3′ cloning site HindIII (not destroyed)
  Sequencing primers: 5′ CC CTCGAG GTGCTCCAAGGCCACCTCC; 3′ GG AAGCTT ggtggcagtagacgagaggc
Terms and licenses: Academic/Nonprofit Terms; Industry Terms: Not Available to Industry
How to cite: pGL3-Basic-Fascin-Promoter (-402-0) was a gift from Shengyu Yang (Addgene plasmid # 89823 ; http://n2t.net/addgene:89823 ; RRID:Addgene_89823)
