[The description below was written by a language model from this plasmid's Addgene catalogue record and pLannotate feature annotations shown in this document.]
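Description:
pGL3-Basic-Fascin-Promoter (-402-0) is a firefly luciferase reporter plasmid built on the promoterless pGL3-Basic backbone, carrying a fragment of the human FSCN1 (fascin 1) promoter region cloned between the XhoI and HindIII sites directly upstream of the reporter gene. It is propagated in E. coli as a high-copy plasmid through a ColE1/pUC-type origin and selected with ampicillin via the β-lactamase gene and its own promoter. An f1 phage origin is also present, which allows single-stranded DNA production.

In the sequenced record, the unannotated stretch between the upstream transcriptional pause site and the start of the luc+ coding sequence corresponds to the position of the fascin promoter insert. That fragment is the only element expected to drive luciferase, so light output reports the activity of this promoter region in transfected mammalian cells. A synthetic poly(A) signal and the RNA polymerase II pause site upstream of the cloning region reduce read-through transcription from the backbone, lowering background. The SV40 late poly(A) signal downstream terminates the luciferase transcript. The short large T antigen, TcR and lacZα fragments are backbone remnants without function.

Some catalogue fields are inconsistent. The promoter is listed as SV40, but no SV40 promoter is annotated and pGL3-Basic lacks one. The total size is given as equal to the empty backbone, whereas the full sequence is 5,337 nt, consistent with the stated 546 bp insert. That insert size is also larger than the -402 to 0 name suggests. The stated purpose is promoter luciferase assays, and the associated publication concerns GATA3 and Smad4 regulation of fascin expression in breast cancer cells.
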