Features (pLannotate 1.2.2; 11 found; start..end, strand, type, name):
      1..92      +  misc_feature   pause site: RNA polymerase II transcriptional pause signal from the human α2 globin gene
    706..2358    +  CDS            luciferase: firefly luciferase; luc+; enhanced luc+ version of the luciferase gene
   2399..2520    -  polyA_signal   SV40 poly(A) signal: SV40 polyadenylation signal
   2543..2611    -  CDS            large T antigen (fragment): large T antigen from SV40 (simian virus 40)
   2627..2759    +  CDS            TcR (fragment): tetracycline efflux protein; tet; confers resistance to tetracycline
   2939..3527    -  rep_origin     ori: high-copy-number ColE1/pMB1/pBR322/pUC origin of replication
   3698..4558    -  CDS            AmpR: β-lactamase; bla; confers resistance to ampicillin, carbenicillin, and related antibiotics
   4559..4663    -  promoter       AmpR promoter: bla
   4690..5118    +  rep_origin     f1 ori (sequence partly withheld): f1 bacteriophage origin of replication; arrow indicates direction of (+) strand synthesis
   5150..5217    -  CDS            lacZα (fragment): LacZα fragment of β-galactosidase; lacZ fragment
   5276..5324    +  polyA_signal   poly(A) signal: synthetic polyadenylation signal
>Addgene plasmid #89823 | pGL3-Basic-Fascin-Promoter (-402-0) | addgene full sequence | sequence record 178045 | Addgene NGS Result
AACATACGCTCTCCATCAAAACAAAACGAAACAAAACAAACTAGCAAAATAGGCTGTCCCCAGTGCAAGT
GCAGGTGCCAGAACATTTCTCTATCGATAGGTACCGAGCTCTTACGCGTGCTAGCCCGGGCTCGAGGTGC
TCCAAGGCCACCTCCTCCAGGCAGCCCTCAGACCCCCACCTTCGCCCAGTACCGATCTGCACCGTGGTCT
CTGCAGTCTCCATCGTGACCTCAAACCTGGCTCGTCCTTGCTCCTAGCGAGGCTTGGGGTCGGGGTGTCC
GAGGTGGGGGACATCCGGGGGGGTTAGGTGGCTGGCGCGGGGAGCCGGGGTTGTGAGGGGTGATGTCCTC
AGGCGGCGGCGCTGCGGGGTGCGGCGAGGACACCGGTGGGGTGAGAGCACCGGCGGGGCAGCAGCGGGGG
CCGCAGCGCCGGGTCCCTCGGCCCGGGGCCCCTCCCGCGCGGAGCCAGGGGCGGGACAGGGGGGCGTGGC
CTGGTGGCGCTGACGTCACCTCGCCTATAAAATGTCCGGGGCGCCGCTAGCTGGGCTTTGTGGAGCGCTG
CGGAGGGTGCGTGCGGGCCGCGGCAGCCGAACAAAGGAGCAGGGGCGCCGCCGCAGGGACCCGCCACCCA
CCTCCCGGGGCCGCGCAGCGGCCTCTCGTCTACTGCCACCAAGCTTGGCATTCCGGTACTGTTGGTAAAG
CCACCATGGAAGACGCCAAAAACATAAAGAAAGGCCCGGCGCCATTCTATCCGCTGGAAGATGGAACCGC
TGGAGAGCAACTGCATAAGGCTATGAAGAGATACGCCCTGGTTCCTGGAACAATTGCTTTTACAGATGCA
CATATCGAGGTGGACATCACTTACGCTGAGTACTTCGAAATGTCCGTTCGGTTGGCAGAAGCTATGAAAC
GATATGGGCTGAATACAAATCACAGAATCGTCGTATGCAGTGAAAACTCTCTTCAATTCTTTATGCCGGT
GTTGGGCGCGTTATTTATCGGAGTTGCAGTTGCGCCCGCGAACGACATTTATAATGAACGTGAATTGCTC
AACAGTATGGGCATTTCGCAGCCTACCGTGGTGTTCGTTTCCAAAAAGGGGTTGCAAAAAATTTTGAACG
TGCAAAAAAAGCTCCCAATCATCCAAAAAATTATTATCATGGATTCTAAAACGGATTACCAGGGATTTCA
GTCGATGTACACGTTCGTCACATCTCATCTACCTCCCGGTTTTAATGAATACGATTTTGTGCCAGAGTCC
TTCGATAGGGACAAGACAATTGCACTGATCATGAACTCCTCTGGATCTACTGGTCTGCCTAAAGGTGTCG
CTCTGCCTCATAGAACTGCCTGCGTGAGATTCTCGCATGCCAGAGATCCTATTTTTGGCAATCAAATCAT
TCCGGATACTGCGATTTTAAGTGTTGTTCCATTCCATCACGGTTTTGGAATGTTTACTACACTCGGATAT
TTGATATGTGGATTTCGAGTCGTCTTAATGTATAGATTTGAAGAAGAGCTGTTTCTGAGGAGCCTTCAGG
ATTACAAGATTCAAAGTGCGCTGCTGGTGCCAACCCTATTCTCCTTCTTCGCCAAAAGCACTCTGATTGA
CAAATACGATTTATCTAATTTACACGAAATTGCTTCTGGTGGCGCTCCCCTCTCTAAGGAAGTCGGGGAA
GCGGTTGCCAAGAGGTTCCATCTGCCAGGTATCAGGCAAGGATATGGGCTCACTGAGACTACATCAGCTA
TTCTGATTACACCCGAGGGGGATGATAAACCGGGCGCGGTCGGTAAAGTTGTTCCATTTTTTGAAGCGAA
GGTTGTGGATCTGGATACCGGGAAAACGCTGGGCGTTAATCAAAGAGGCGAACTGTGTGTGAGAGGTCCT
ATGATTATGTCCGGTTATGTAAACAATCCGGAAGCGACCAACGCCTTGATTGACAAGGATGGATGGCTAC
ATTCTGGAGACATAGCTTACTGGGACGAAGACGAACACTTCTTCATCGTTGACCGCCTGAAGTCTCTGAT
TAAGTACAAAGGCTATCAGGTGGCTCCCGCTGAATTGGAATCCATCTTGCTCCAACACCCCAACATCTTC
GACGCAGGTGTCGCAGGTCTTCCCGACGATGACGCCGGTGAACTTCCCGCCGCCGTTGTTGTTTTGGAGC
ACGGAAAGACGATGACGGAAAAAGAGATCGTGGATTACGTCGCCAGTCAAGTAACAACCGCGAAAAAGTT
GCGCGGAGGAGTTGTGTTTGTGGACGAAGTACCGAAAGGTCTTACCGGAAAACTCGACGCAAGAAAAATC
AGAGAGATCCTCATAAAGGCCAAGAAGGGCGGAAAGATCGCCGTGTAATTCTAGAGTCGGGGCGGCCGGC
CGCTTCGAGCAGACATGATAAGATACATTGATGAGTTTGGACAAACCACAACTAGAATGCAGTGAAAAAA
ATGCTTTATTTGTGAAATTTGTGATGCTATTGCTTTATTTGTAACCATTATAAGCTGCAATAAACAAGTT
AACAACAACAATTGCATTCATTTTATGTTTCAGGTTCAGGGGGAGGTGTGGGAGGTTTTTTAAAGCAAGT
AAAACCTCTACAAATGTGGTAAAATCGATAAGGATCCGTCGACCGATGCCCTTGAGAGCCTTCAACCCAG
TCAGCTCCTTCCGGTGGGCGCGGGGCATGACTATCGTCGCCGCACTTATGACTGTCTTCTTTATCATGCA
ACTCGTAGGACAGGTGCCGGCAGCGCTCTTCCGCTTCCTCGCTCACTGACTCGCTGCGCTCGGTCGTTCG
GCTGCGGCGAGCGGTATCAGCTCACTCAAAGGCGGTAATACGGTTATCCACAGAATCAGGGGATAACGCA
GGAAAGAACATGTGAGCAAAAGGCCAGCAAAAGGCCAGGAACCGTAAAAAGGCCGCGTTGCTGGCGTTTT
TCCATAGGCTCCGCCCCCCTGACGAGCATCACAAAAATCGACGCTCAAGTCAGAGGTGGCGAAACCCGAC
AGGACTATAAAGATACCAGGCGTTTCCCCCTGGAAGCTCCCTCGTGCGCTCTCCTGTTCCGACCCTGCCG
CTTACCGGATACCTGTCCGCCTTTCTCCCTTCGGGAAGCGTGGCGCTTTCTCATAGCTCACGCTGTAGGT
ATCTCAGTTCGGTGTAGGTCGTTCGCTCCAAGCTGGGCTGTGTGCACGAACCCCCCGTTCAGCCCGACCG
CTGCGCCTTATCCGGTAACTATCGTCTTGAGTCCAACCCGGTAAGACACGACTTATCGCCACTGGCAGCA
GCCACTGGTAACAGGATTAGCAGAGCGAGGTATGTAGGCGGTGCTACAGAGTTCTTGAAGTGGTGGCCTA
ACTACGGCTACACTAGAAGAACAGTATTTGGTATCTGCGCTCTGCTGAAGCCAGTTACCTTCGGAAAAAG
AGTTGGTAGCTCTTGATCCGGCAAACAAACCACCGCTGGTAGCGGTGGTTTTTTTGTTTGCAAGCAGCAG
ATTACGCGCAGAAAAAAAGGATCTCAAGAAGATCCTTTGATCTTTTCTACGGGGTCTGACGCTCAGTGGA
ACGAAAACTCACGTTAAGGGATTTTGGTCATGAGATTATCAAAAAGGATCTTCACCTAGATCCTTTTAAA
TTAAAAATGAAGTTTTAAATCAATCTAAAGTATATATGAGTAAACTTGGTCTGACAGTTACCAATGCTTA
ATCAGTGAGGCACCTATCTCAGCGATCTGTCTATTTCGTTCATCCATAGTTGCCTGACTCCCCGTCGTGT
AGATAACTACGATACGGGAGGGCTTACCATCTGGCCCCAGTGCTGCAATGATACCGCGAGACCCACGCTC
ACCGGCTCCAGATTTATCAGCAATAAACCAGCCAGCCGGAAGGGCCGAGCGCAGAAGTGGTCCTGCAACT
TTATCCGCCTCCATCCAGTCTATTAATTGTTGCCGGGAAGCTAGAGTAAGTAGTTCGCCAGTTAATAGTT
TGCGCAACGTTGTTGCCATTGCTACAGGCATCGTGGTGTCACGCTCGTCGTTTGGTATGGCTTCATTCAG
CTCCGGTTCCCAACGATCAAGGCGAGTTACATGATCCCCCATGTTGTGCAAAAAAGCGGTTAGCTCCTTC
GGTCCTCCGATCGTTGTCAGAAGTAAGTTGGCCGCAGTGTTATCACTCATGGTTATGGCAGCACTGCATA
ATTCTCTTACTGTCATGCCATCCGTAAGATGCTTTTCTGTGACTGGTGAGTACTCAACCAAGTCATTCTG
AGAATAGTGTATGCGGCGACCGAGTTGCTCTTGCCCGGCGTCAATACGGGATAATACCGCGCCACATAGC
AGAACTTTAAAAGTGCTCATCATTGGAAAACGTTCTTCGGGGCGAAAACTCTCAAGGATCTTACCGCTGT
TGAGATCCAGTTCGATGTAACCCACTCGTGCACCCAACTGATCTTCAGCATCTTTTACTTTCACCAGCGT
TTCTGGGTGAGCAAAAACAGGAAGGCAAAATGCCGCAAAAAAGGGAATAAGGGCGACACGGAAATGTTGA
ATACTCATACTCTTCCTTTTTCAATATTATTGAAGCATTTATCAGGGTTATTGTCTCATGAGCGGATACA
TATTTGAATGTATTTAGAAAAATAAACAAATAGGGGTTCCGCGCACATTTCCCCGAAAAGTGCCACCTG
[124 nt withheld, positions 4690-4813]
C
[91 nt withheld, positions 4815-4905]
A
[49 nt withheld, positions 4907-4955]
CCTTTGACGTTGGAGTCCACGTTCTTT
[37 nt withheld, positions 4983-5019]
ACCCTATCTCGGTCTATTCTTTTGATTTATAAGGGATTTTGCCGATTTCGGCCTATTGGTTAAAAAATGA
GCTGATTTAACAAAAATTTAACGCGAATTTTAACAAAATATTAACGCTTACAATTTGCCATTCGCCATTC
AGGCTGCGCAACTGTTGGGAAGGGCGATCGGTGCGGGCCTCTTCGCTATTACGCCAGCCCAAGCTACCAT
GATAAGTAAGTAATATTAAGGTACGGGAGGTACTTGGAGCGGCCGCAATAAAATATCTTTATTTTCATTA
CATCTGTGTGTTGGTTTTTTGTGTGAATCGATAGTACT
